Addgene plasmid #182287: pcDNA3.1(+)_U6 tRNAPyl_CMV NESPylRS(AF)
Purpose: Encodes codon-optimized AF mutant of M. mazei-derived pyrrolysine (Pyl) tRNA synthetase fused to a nuclear export signal (NESPylRSAF) & tRNACUAPyl used for amber codon suppression in mammalian cells
Depositing lab: Ivana Nikić-Spiegel. Depositing organization: Universitaetsklinikum Tuebingen. Publication: Minimal genetically encoded tags for fluorescent protein labeling in living neurons. Arsic A, Hagemann C, Stajkovic N, Schubert T, Nikic-Spiegel I. Nat Commun. 2022 Jan 14;13(1):314. doi: 10.1038/s41467-022-27956-y. PubMed 35031604.
Backbone
  Vector backbone: pcDNA3.1(+)
  Vector type: Mammalian Expression
  Selectable markers: Zeocin
Growth in bacteria
  Bacterial resistance: Ampicillin, 100 μg/mL
  Growth temperature: 37°C
  Growth strain: DH5alpha
  Copy number: High Copy
Gene/Insert 1
  Gene/Insert name: codon-optimized Y306A/Y384F (AF) double mutant of Methanosarcina mazei-derived pyrrolysine (Pyl) tRNA synthetase (alt name: NESPylRS(AF))
  Species: Methanosarcina mazei
  Mutation: Y306A/Y384F (AF) double mutant of Methanosarcina mazei-derived pyrrolysine (Pyl) tRNA synthetase
  Promoter: CMV
  Tag / fusion protein: nuclear export signal (NES) (N terminal on insert)
  Cloning method: Unknown
  Sequencing primers: 5′ CMVfw; 3′ NA
Gene/Insert 2
  Gene/Insert name: PylT (alt name: tRNA(Pyl))
  Species: Methanosarcina mazei
  Promoter: U6
  Cloning method: Unknown
  Sequencing primers: 5′ NA; 3′ NA
Resource information
  A portion of this plasmid was derived from a plasmid made by: The codon-optimized gene of PylRS(AF) was custom synthesized by GeneScript. The U6-tRNA cassette was also synthetized by GeneScript.
Terms and licenses: Academic/Nonprofit Terms; Industry Terms: Not Available to Industry
How to cite: pcDNA3.1(+)_U6 tRNAPyl_CMV NESPylRS(AF) was a gift from Ivana Nikić-Spiegel (Addgene plasmid # 182287 ; http://n2t.net/addgene:182287 ; RRID:Addgene_182287)
