[The description below was written by a language model from this plasmid's Addgene catalogue record and pLannotate feature annotations shown in this document.]
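Description:
pcDNA3.1(+)_U6 tRNAPyl_CMV NESPylRS(AF) is a 6.9 kb mammalian expression plasmid on the pcDNA3.1(+) backbone. It supplies both components of an orthogonal pyrrolysyl translation system for amber (UAG) stop codon suppression in mammalian cells. It is propagated in E. coli as a high-copy plasmid through a ColE1/pUC-type origin with ampicillin selection (AmpR), and it also carries an f1 origin.

The main cassette uses the CMV enhancer and promoter, with a bGH polyadenylation signal, to express a codon-optimized Methanosarcina mazei pyrrolysyl-tRNA synthetase carrying the Y306A/Y384F (AF) double mutation. An N-terminal nuclear export signal, annotated as the HIV Rev NES, is fused to the synthetase and directs it to the cytoplasm, where translation occurs. A T7 promoter lies between the CMV promoter and the coding sequence. A separate, oppositely oriented cassette places the amber suppressor tRNA (PylT, CUA anticodon) under the human U6 RNA polymerase III promoter. Together, the synthetase charges the tRNA with a supplied noncanonical amino acid, which is then inserted at an in-frame UAG codon in a co-expressed target gene.

For mammalian selection the two sources disagree. The catalogue entry lists Zeocin, but the feature table shows a full-length neomycin phosphotransferase gene driven by the SV40 promoter, followed by only a fragment of a bleomycin-binding gene and the SV40 poly(A) signal. The sequence therefore points to a neomycin/G418-type marker.

The associated publication concerns minimal genetically encoded tags for fluorescent labeling of proteins in living neurons.
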