Features (pLannotate 1.2.2; 22 found; start..end, strand, type, name):
     48..908     -  CDS            AmpR: β-lactamase; bla; confers resistance to ampicillin, carbenicillin, and related antibiotics
    909..1013    -  promoter       AmpR promoter: bla
   1067..1135    -  ncRNA          tRNA: Accession: RF00005 - tRNA
   1145..1385    -  promoter       U6 promoter: RNA polymerase III promoter for human U6 snRNA
   1460..1839    +  enhancer       CMV enhancer: human cytomegalovirus immediate early enhancer
   1840..2043    +  promoter       CMV promoter: human cytomegalovirus (CMV) immediate early promoter
   2039..2072    +  LTR            5' LTR (truncated) (fragment): truncated 5' long terminal repeat (LTR) from HIV-1
   2088..2106    +  promoter       T7 promoter: promoter for bacteriophage T7 RNA polymerase
   2156..2182    +  CDS            NES: nuclear export signal from the HIV Rev protein (Fischer et al., 1995)
   2186..3544    +  CDS            pylS: PYLS_METMA - Experimental evidence at protein level: Swiss-Prot protein existence level 1. Catalyzes the attachment of pyrrolysine to tRNA(Pyl). Pyrrolysine is a lysine derivative encoded by the termination codon UAG. From Methanosarcina mazei (strain ATCC BAA-159 / DSM 3647 / Goe1 / Go1 / JCM 11833 / OCM 88) (Methanosarcina frisia).
   3573..3797    +  polyA_signal   bGH poly(A) signal: bovine growth hormone polyadenylation signal
   3801..3822    +  promoter       SV40 promoter (fragment): SV40 enhancer and early promoter
   3843..4271    +  rep_origin     f1 ori (sequence partly withheld): f1 bacteriophage origin of replication; arrow indicates direction of (+) strand synthesis
   4285..4614    +  promoter       SV40 promoter: SV40 enhancer and early promoter
   4681..5472    +  CDS            neo: KKA2_KLEPN - Also known as kan, nptII. Experimental evidence at protein level: Swiss-Prot protein existence level 1. Resistance to kanamycin, neomycin, paromomycin, ribostamycin, butirosin and gentamicin B. From Klebsiella pneumoniae.
   5496..5654    +  CDS            ble (fragment): BLE_KLEPN - Experimental evidence at protein level: Swiss-Prot protein existence level 1. Binding protein with a strong affinity to the bleomycin family of antibiotics. Binds to CL990; an antimitotic-antibiotic compound. From Klebsiella pneumoniae.
   5649..5770    +  polyA_signal   SV40 poly(A) signal: SV40 polyadenylation signal
   5843..5859    -  protein_bind   lac operator: The lac repressor binds to the lac operator to inhibit transcription in E. coli. This inhibition can be relieved by adding lactose or isopropyl-β-D-thiogalactopyranoside (IPTG). lac repressor encoded by lacI
   5867..5897    -  promoter       lac promoter: promoter for the E. coli lac operon
   5912..5933    -  protein_bind   CAP binding site: CAP binding activates transcription in the presence of cAMP. E. coli catabolite activator protein
   5946..6038    -  CDS            lacI (fragment): lac repressor; lacI; The lac repressor binds to the lac operator to inhibit transcription in E. coli. This inhibition can be relieved by adding lactose or isopropyl-β-D-thiogalactopyranoside (IPTG).
   6221..6809    -  rep_origin     ori: high-copy-number ColE1/pMB1/pBR322/pUC origin of replication
>Addgene plasmid #182287 | pcDNA3.1(+)_U6 tRNAPyl_CMV NESPylRS(AF) | addgene full sequence | sequence record 363047 | Addgene NGS Result
AGTTTTAAATCAATCTAAAGTATATATGAGTAAACTTGGTCTGACAGTTACCAATGCTTAATCAGTGAGG
CACCTATCTCAGCGATCTGTCTATTTCGTTCATCCATAGTTGCCTGACTCCCCGTCGTGTAGATAACTAC
GATACGGGAGGGCTTACCATCTGGCCCCAGTGCTGCAATGATACCGCGAGACCCACGCTCACCGGCTCCA
GATTTATCAGCAATAAACCAGCCAGCCGGAAGGGCCGAGCGCAGAAGTGGTCCTGCAACTTTATCCGCCT
CCATCCAGTCTATTAATTGTTGCCGGGAAGCTAGAGTAAGTAGTTCGCCAGTTAATAGTTTGCGCAACGT
TGTTGCCATTGCTACAGGCATCGTGGTGTCACGCTCGTCGTTTGGTATGGCTTCATTCAGCTCCGGTTCC
CAACGATCAAGGCGAGTTACATGATCCCCCATGTTGTGCAAAAAAGCGGTTAGCTCCTTCGGTCCTCCGA
TCGTTGTCAGAAGTAAGTTGGCCGCAGTGTTATCACTCATGGTTATGGCAGCACTGCATAATTCTCTTAC
TGTCATGCCATCCGTAAGATGCTTTTCTGTGACTGGTGAGTACTCAACCAAGTCATTCTGAGAATAGTGT
ATGCGGCGACCGAGTTGCTCTTGCCCGGCGTCAATACGGGATAATACCGCGCCACATAGCAGAACTTTAA
AAGTGCTCATCATTGGAAAACGTTCTTCGGGGCGAAAACTCTCAAGGATCTTACCGCTGTTGAGATCCAG
TTCGATGTAACCCACTCGTGCACCCAACTGATCTTCAGCATCTTTTACTTTCACCAGCGTTTCTGGGTGA
GCAAAAACAGGAAGGCAAAATGCCGCAAAAAAGGGAATAAGGGCGACACGGAAATGTTGAATACTCATAC
TCTTCCTTTTTCAATATTATTGAAGCATTTATCAGGGTTATTGTCTCATGAGCGGATACATATTTGAATG
TATTTAGAAAAATAAACAAATAGGGGTTCCGCGCACATTTCCCCGAAAAGTGCCACCTGACGTCGACGGA
TCGGGAGATCTAAAAAACGGAAACCCCGGGAATCTAACCCGGCTGAACGGATTTAGAGTCCATTCGATCT
ACATGATCAGGTTTCCGGTGTTTCGTCCTTTCCACAAGATATATAAAGCCAAGAAATCGAAATACTTTCA
AGTTACGGTAAGCATATGATAGTCCATTTTAAAACATAATTTTAAAACTGCAAACTACCCAAGAAATTAT
TACTTTCTACGTCACGTATTTTGTACTAATATCTTTGTGTTTACAGTCAAATTAATTCCAATTATCTCTC
TAACAGCCTTGTATCGTATATGCAAATATGAAGGAATCATGGGAAATAGGCCCTCCAATTGCATGAAGAA
TCTGCTTAGGGTTAGGCGTTTTGCGCTGCTTCGCGATGTACGGGCCAGATATACGCGTTGACATTGATTA
TTGACTAGTTATTAATAGTAATCAATTACGGGGTCATTAGTTCATAGCCCATATATGGAGTTCCGCGTTA
CATAACTTACGGTAAATGGCCCGCCTGGCTGACCGCCCAACGACCCCCGCCCATTGACGTCAATAATGAC
GTATGTTCCCATAGTAACGCCAATAGGGACTTTCCATTGACGTCAATGGGTGGAGTATTTACGGTAAACT
GCCCACTTGGCAGTACATCAAGTGTATCATATGCCAAGTACGCCCCCTATTGACGTCAATGACGGTAAAT
GGCCCGCCTGGCATTATGCCCAGTACATGACCTTATGGGACTTTCCTACTTGGCAGTACATCTACGTATT
AGTCATCGCTATTACCATGGTGATGCGGTTTTGGCAGTACATCAATGGGCGTGGATAGCGGTTTGACTCA
CGGGGATTTCCAAGTCTCCACCCCATTGACGTCAATGGGAGTTTGTTTTGGCACCAAAATCAACGGGACT
TTCCAAAATGTCGTAACAACTCCGCCCCATTGACGCAAATGGGCGGTAGGCGTGTACGGTGGGAGGTCTA
TATAAGCAGAGCTCTCTGGCTAACTAGAGAACCCACTGCTTACTGGCTTATCGAAATTAATACGACTCAC
TATAGGGAGACCCAAGCTGGCTAGCGCCACCATGGCTTGCCCTGTGCCTCTGCAGCTGCCTCCCCTGGAA
CGCCTGACCCTGGACGATAAGAAACCACTGAACACCCTGATTAGCGCCACCGGCCTGTGGATGTCCAGGA
CCGGCACAATCCACAAGATCAAGCACCACGAGGTGAGCAGATCCAAAATCTACATCGAGATGGCCTGCGG
CGACCACCTGGTGGTGAACAACAGCAGGAGCAGCAGGACCGCCCGGGCCCTGAGGCACCACAAGTATCGC
AAGACATGCAAGCGGTGTCGCGTGTCCGACGAGGATCTGAACAAGTTCCTGACCAAGGCCAATGAGGATC
AGACATCCGTGAAGGTGAAGGTGGTGTCTGCCCCAACCCGGACAAAGAAGGCAATGCCAAAGAGCGTGGC
CAGGGCCCCCAAGCCTCTGGAGAACACCGAGGCAGCACAGGCACAGCCATCTGGCAGCAAGTTTAGCCCA
GCAATCCCCGTGAGCACCCAGGAGTCCGTGTCTGTGCCTGCCAGCGTGTCCACATCTATCTCTAGCATCT
CTACCGGAGCAACAGCCAGCGCCCTGGTGAAGGGCAACACCAATCCTATCACAAGCATGTCCGCCCCAGT
GCAGGCCAGCGCCCCTGCCCTGACCAAGTCCCAGACAGACCGCCTGGAGGTGCTGCTGAACCCTAAGGAT
GAGATCAGCCTGAACAGCGGCAAGCCATTCAGGGAGCTGGAGTCCGAGCTGCTGTCTAGGAGAAAGAAGG
ACCTGCAGCAAATCTACGCCGAGGAGAGGGAGAACTATCTGGGCAAGCTGGAGAGGGAGATCACCAGATT
CTTTGTGGATAGAGGCTTTCTGGAGATCAAGTCCCCAATCCTGATCCCCCTGGAGTACATCGAGCGGATG
GGCATCGACAACGATACAGAGCTGTCTAAGCAGATTTTCAGGGTGGACAAGAATTTTTGCCTGAGGCCCA
TGCTGGCCCCAAACCTGGCCAATTACCTGAGGAAGCTGGACCGCGCCCTGCCCGACCCCATCAAGATTTT
CGAGATCGGCCCATGTTATAGAAAGGAGTCTGATGGCAAGGAGCACCTGGAGGAGTTTACCATGCTGAAT
TTTTGCCAGATGGGCTCTGGCTGTACCCGGGAGAACCTGGAGAGCATCATCACAGACTTCCTGAATCACC
TGGGCATCGACTTTAAGATCGTGGGCGATAGCTGTATGGTGTTTGGCGACACACTGGATGTGATGCACGG
CGATCTGGAGCTGTCCTCTGCCGTGGTGGGACCTATCCCACTGGACAGGGAGTGGGGCATCGATAAGCCC
TGGATCGGAGCAGGATTCGGCCTGGAGCGCCTGCTGAAGGTGAAGCACGACTTTAAGAACATCAAGCGGG
CTGCCAGAAGCGAAAGTTATTACAATGGGATTAGCACAAACCTGTGAGTTTAAACCCGCTGATCAGCCTC
GACTGTGCCTTCTAGTTGCCAGCCATCTGTTGTTTGCCCCTCCCCCGTGCCTTCCTTGACCCTGGAAGGT
GCCACTCCCACTGTCCTTTCCTAATAAAATGAGGAAATTGCATCGCATTGTCTGAGTAGGTGTCATTCTA
TTCTGGGGGGTGGGGTGGGGCAGGACAGCAAGGGGGAGGATTGGGAAGACAATAGCAGGCATGCTGGGGA
TGCGGTGGGCTCTATGGCTTCTGAGGCGGAAAGAACCAGCTGGGGCTCTAGGGGGTATCCCC
[124 nt withheld, positions 3843-3966]
C
[91 nt withheld, positions 3968-4058]
A
[49 nt withheld, positions 4060-4108]
CCTTTGACGTTGGAGTCCACGTTCTTT
[37 nt withheld, positions 4136-4172]
ACCCTATCTCGGTCTATTCTTTTGATTTATAAGGGATTTTGCCGATTTCGGCCTATTGGTTAAAAAATGA
GCTGATTTAACAAAAATTTAACGCGAATTAATTCTGTGGAATGTGTGTCAGTTAGGGTGTGGAAAGTCCC
CAGGCTCCCCAGCAGGCAGAAGTATGCAAAGCATGCATCTCAATTAGTCAGCAACCAGGTGTGGAAAGTC
CCCAGGCTCCCCAGCAGGCAGAAGTATGCAAAGCATGCATCTCAATTAGTCAGCAACCATAGTCCCGCCC
CTAACTCCGCCCATCCCGCCCCTAACTCCGCCCAGTTCCGCCCATTCTCCGCCCCATGGCTGACTAATTT
TTTTTATTTATGCAGAGGCCGAGGCCGCCTCTGCCTCTGAGCTATTCCAGAAGTAGTGAGGAGGCTTTTT
TGGAGGCCTAGGCTTTTGCAAAAAGCTCCCGGGAGCTTGTATATCCATTTTCGGATCTGATCAAGAGACA
GGATGAGGATCGTTTCGCATGATTGAACAAGATGGATTGCACGCAGGTTCTCCGGCCGCTTGGGTGGAGA
GGCTATTCGGCTATGACTGGGCACAACAGACAATCGGCTGCTCTGATGCCGCCGTGTTCCGGCTGTCAGC
GCAGGGGCGCCCGGTTCTTTTTGTCAAGACCGACCTGTCCGGTGCCCTGAATGAACTGCAGGACGAGGCA
GCGCGGCTATCGTGGCTGGCCACGACGGGCGTTCCTTGCGCAGCTGTGCTCGACGTTGTCACTGAAGCGG
GAAGGGACTGGCTGCTATTGGGCGAAGTGCCGGGGCAGGATCTCCTGTCATCTCACCTTGCTCCTGCCGA
GAAAGTATCCATCATGGCTGATGCAATGCGGCGGCTGCATACGCTTGATCCGGCTACCTGCCCATTCGAC
CACCAAGCGAAACATCGCATCGAGCGAGCACGTACTCGGATGGAAGCCGGTCTTGTCGATCAGGATGATC
TGGACGAAGAGCATCAGGGGCTCGCGCCAGCCGAACTGTTCGCCAGGCTCAAGGCGCGCATGCCCGACGG
CGAGGATCTCGTCGTGACCCATGGCGATGCCTGCTTGCCGAATATCATGGTGGAAAATGGCCGCTTTTCT
GGATTCATCGACTGTGGCCGGCTGGGTGTGGCGGACCGCTATCAGGACATAGCGTTGGCTACCCGTGATA
TTGCTGAAGAGCTTGGCGGCGAATGGGCTGACCGCTTCCTCGTGCTTTACGGTATCGCCGCTCCCGATTC
GCAGCGCATCGCCTTCTATCGCCTTCTTGACGAGTTCTTCTGAGCGGGACTCTGGGGTTCGAAATGACCG
ACCAAGCGACGCCCAACCTGCCATCACGAGATTTCGATTCCACCGCCGCCTTCTATGAAAGGTTGGGCTT
CGGAATCGTTTTCCGGGACGCCGGCTGGATGATCCTCCAGCGCGGGGATCTCATGCTGGAGTTCTTCGCC
CACCCCAACTTGTTTATTGCAGCTTATAATGGTTACAAATAAAGCAATAGCATCACAAATTTCACAAATA
AAGCATTTTTTTCACTGCATTCTAGTTGTGGTTTGTCCAAACTCATCAATGTATCTTATCATGTCTGTAT
ACCGTCGACCTCTAGCTAGAGCTTGGCGTAATCATGGTCATAGCTGTTTCCTGTGTGAAATTGTTATCCG
CTCACAATTCCACACAACATACGAGCCGGAAGCATAAAGTGTAAAGCCTGGGGTGCCTAATGAGTGAGCT
AACTCACATTAATTGCGTTGCGCTCACTGCCCGCTTTCCAGTCGGGAAACCTGTCGTGCCAGCTGCATTA
ATGAATCGGCCAACGCGCGGGGAGAGGCGGTTTGCGTATTGGGCGCTCTTCCGCTTCCTCGCTCACTGAC
TCGCTGCGCTCGGTCGTTCGGCTGCGGCGAGCGGTATCAGCTCACTCAAAGGCGGTAATACGGTTATCCA
CAGAATCAGGGGATAACGCAGGAAAGAACATGTGAGCAAAAGGCCAGCAAAAGGCCAGGAACCGTAAAAA
GGCCGCGTTGCTGGCGTTTTTCCATAGGCTCCGCCCCCCTGACGAGCATCACAAAAATCGACGCTCAAGT
CAGAGGTGGCGAAACCCGACAGGACTATAAAGATACCAGGCGTTTCCCCCTGGAAGCTCCCTCGTGCGCT
CTCCTGTTCCGACCCTGCCGCTTACCGGATACCTGTCCGCCTTTCTCCCTTCGGGAAGCGTGGCGCTTTC
TCATAGCTCACGCTGTAGGTATCTCAGTTCGGTGTAGGTCGTTCGCTCCAAGCTGGGCTGTGTGCACGAA
CCCCCCGTTCAGCCCGACCGCTGCGCCTTATCCGGTAACTATCGTCTTGAGTCCAACCCGGTAAGACACG
ACTTATCGCCACTGGCAGCAGCCACTGGTAACAGGATTAGCAGAGCGAGGTATGTAGGCGGTGCTACAGA
GTTCTTGAAGTGGTGGCCTAACTACGGCTACACTAGAAGAACAGTATTTGGTATCTGCGCTCTGCTGAAG
CCAGTTACCTTCGGAAAAAGAGTTGGTAGCTCTTGATCCGGCAAACAAACCACCGCTGGTAGCGGTGGTT
TTTTTGTTTGCAAGCAGCAGATTACGCGCAGAAAAAAAGGATCTCAAGAAGATCCTTTGATCTTTTCTAC
GGGGTCTGACGCTCAGTGGAACGAAAACTCACGTTAAGGGATTTTGGTCATGAGATTATCAAAAAGGATC
TTCACCTAGATCCTTTTAAATTAAAAATGA
